Addgene plasmid #128679: pLVX-Flag-Polß(TM-K206A)-IRES-puro
Purpose: mammalian expression of Flag-Polß(TM-K206A: L301R/V303R/V306R-K206A) protein with puromycin slection
Depositing lab: Robert Sobol. Depositing organization: University of Pittsburgh (University, School of Medicine, and Cancer Institute). Publication: HSP90 regulates DNA repair via the interaction between XRCC1 and DNA polymerase beta. Fang Q, Inanc B, Schamus S, Wang XH, Wei L, Brown AR, Svilar D, Sugrue KF, Goellner EM, Zeng X, Yates NA, Lan L, Vens C, Sobol RW. Nat Commun. 2014 Nov 26;5:5513. doi: 10.1038/ncomms6513. PubMed 25423885.
Backbone
  Vector backbone: pLVX-GWE-IRES-puro
  Backbone size w/o insert (bp): 8247
  Total vector size (bp): 9279
  Vector type: Mammalian Expression, Lentiviral
  Selectable markers: Puromycin
Growth in bacteria
  Bacterial resistance: Ampicillin, 100 μg/mL
  Growth temperature: 37°C
  Growth strain: NEB Stable
  Copy number: Unknown
Gene/Insert
  Gene/Insert name: PolB (alt name: DNA polymerase beta)
  Species: H. sapiens (human)
  Insert size (bp): 1038
  Mutation: L301R/V303R/V306R/K206A
  GenBank ID: NM_002690
  Entrez Gene: POLB
  Promoter: CMV
  Tag / fusion protein: Flag (N terminal on insert)
  Cloning method: Gateway Cloning
  Sequencing primers: 5′ M13-Forward for pENTR vector; 3′ M13-Reverse for pENTR vector
Terms and licenses: Academic/Nonprofit Terms; Industry Terms: Not Available to Industry
How to cite: pLVX-Flag-Polß(TM-K206A)-IRES-puro was a gift from Robert Sobol (Addgene plasmid # 128679 ; http://n2t.net/addgene:128679 ; RRID:Addgene_128679)
