[The description below was written by a language model from this plasmid's Addgene catalogue record.]
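Description:
pLVX-Flag-Polß(TM-K206A)-IRES-puro is a lentiviral mammalian expression plasmid of about 9.3 kb, built on the Gateway-adapted pLVX-GWE-IRES-puro backbone. It is propagated in bacteria under ampicillin selection, and the record lists a recombination-deficient strain as the growth host, which is the usual choice for lentiviral plasmids because their repeated terminal sequences are prone to rearrangement. No feature table accompanies the entry, so the individual lentiviral elements and the bacterial origin of replication are not itemised, and the copy number is recorded as unknown.

The payload is the human POLB coding sequence for DNA polymerase beta, roughly 1 kb, transferred in by Gateway recombination from a pENTR entry clone and carrying an N-terminal Flag epitope for detection or immunoprecipitation. Expression is driven by the CMV promoter. An IRES downstream of the insert allows the puromycin resistance gene to be translated from the same transcript, so that drug-resistant cells should also express the tagged polymerase. The insert carries four substitutions: the "TM" triple mutation L301R/V303R/V306R, combined with K206A. The record does not explain the functional consequence of these changes, though the associated publication concerns regulation of DNA repair through the interaction between XRCC1 and polymerase beta.

The stated purpose is mammalian expression of this mutant Flag-tagged protein with puromycin selection. The lentiviral format makes it suitable for either direct transfection or packaging into virus for transduction and generation of stably expressing cell populations.
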