>Addgene plasmid #128679 | pLVX-Flag-Polß(TM-K206A)-IRES-puro | addgene full sequence | sequence record 321870 | Addgene NGS Result
GTGGCGCCCGAACAGGGACTTGAAAGCGAAAGGGAAACCAGAGGAGCTCTCTCGACGCAGGACTCGGCTT
GCTGAAGCGCGCACGGCAAGAGGCGAGGGGCGGCGACTGGTGAGTACGCCAAAAATTTTGACTAGCGGAG
GCTAGAAGGAGAGAGATGGGTGCGAGAGCGTCAGTATTAAGCGGGGGAGAATTAGATCGCGATGGGAAAA
AATTCGGTTAAGGCCAGGGGGAAAGAAAAAATATAAATTAAAACATATAGTATGGGCAAGCAGGGAGCTA
GAACGATTCGCAGTTAATCCTGGCCTGTTAGAAACATCAGAAGGCTGTAGACAAATACTGGGACAGCTAC
AACCATCCCTTCAGACAGGATCAGAAGAACTTAGATCATTATATAATACAGTAGCAACCCTCTATTGTGT
GCATCAAAGGATAGAGATAAAAGACACCAAGGAAGCTTTAGACAAGATAGAGGAAGAGCAAAACAAAAGT
AAGACCACCGCACAGCAAGCGGCCGGCCGCTGATCTTCAGACCTGGAGGAGGAGATATGAGGGACAATTG
GAGAAGTGAATTATATAAATATAAAGTAGTAAAAATTGAACCATTAGGAGTAGCACCCACCAAGGCAAAG
AGAAGAGTGGTGCAGAGAGAAAAAAGAGCAGTGGGAATAGGAGCTTTGTTCCTTGGGTTCTTGGGAGCAG
CAGGAAGCACTATGGGCGCAGCGTCAATGACGCTGACGGTACAGGCCAGACAATTATTGTCTGGTATAGT
GCAGCAGCAGAACAATTTGCTGAGGGCTATTGAGGCGCAACAGCATCTGTTGCAACTCACAGTCTGGGGC
ATCAAGCAGCTCCAGGCAAGAATCCTGGCTGTGGAAAGATACCTAAAGGATCAACAGCTCCTGGGGATTT
GGGGTTGCTCTGGAAAACTCATTTGCACCACTGCTGTGCCTTGGAATGCTAGTTGGAGTAATAAATCTCT
GGAACAGATTTGGAATCACACGACCTGGATGGAGTGGGACAGAGAAATTAACAATTACACAAGCTTAATA
CACTCCTTAATTGAAGAATCGCAAAACCAGCAAGAAAAGAATGAACAAGAATTATTGGAATTAGATAAAT
GGGCAAGTTTGTGGAATTGGTTTAACATAACAAATTGGCTGTGGTATATAAAATTATTCATAATGATAGT
AGGAGGCTTGGTAGGTTTAAGAATAGTTTTTGCTGTACTTTCTATAGTGAATAGAGTTAGGCAGGGATAT
TCACCATTATCGTTTCAGACCCACCTCCCAACCCCGAGGGGACCCGACAGGCCCGAAGGAATAGAAGAAG
AAGGTGGAGAGAGAGACAGAGACAGATCCATTCGATTAGTGAACGGATCTCGACGGTATCGCCTTTAAAA
GAAAAGGGGGGATTGGGGGGTACAGTGCAGGGGAAAGAATAGTAGACATAATAGCAACAGACATACAAAC
TAAAGAATTACAAAAACAAATTACAAAAATTCAAAATTTTCGGGTTTATTACAGGGACAGCAGAGATCCA
GTTTATCGATAAGCTTGGGAGTTCCGCGTTACATAACTTACGGTAAATGGCCCGCCTGGCTGACCGCCCA
ACGACCCCCGCCCATTGACGTCAATAATGACGTATGTTCCCATAGTAACGCCAATAGGGACTTTCCATTG
ACGTCAATGGGTGGAGTATTTACGGTAAACTGCCCACTTGGCAGTACATCAAGTGTATCATATGCCAAGT
ACGCCCCCTATTGACGTCAATGACGGTAAATGGCCCGCCTGGCATTATGCCCAGTACATGACCTTATGGG
ACTTTCCTACTTGGCAGTACATCTACGTATTAGTCATCGCTATTACCATGGTGATGCGGTTTTGGCAGTA
CATCAATGGGCGTGGATAGCGGTTTGACTCACGGGGATTTCCAAGTCTCCACCCCATTGACGTCAATGGG
AGTTTGTTTTGGCACCAAAATCAACGGGACTTTCCAAAATGTCGTAACAACTCCGCCCCATTGACGCAAA
TGGGCGGTAGGCGTGTACGGTGGGAGGTCTATATAAGCAGAGCTCGTTTAGTGAACCGTCAGATCGCCTG
GAGACGCCATCCACGCTGTTTTGACCTCCATAGAAGACACCGACTCTACTAGAGGATCTATTTCCGGTGA
ATTCCTCGAGACTAGATCAACAAGTTTGTACAAAAAAGCAGGCTCCGCGGCCGCCCCCTTCACCATGGAC
TACAAAGACGATGACGATAAAGGCATGAGCAAACGGAAGGCGCCGCAGGAGACTCTCAACGGGGGAATCA
CCGACATGCTCACAGAACTCGCAAACTTTGAGAAGAACGTGAGCCAAGCTATCCACAAGTACAATGCTTA
CAGAAAAGCAGCATCTGTTATAGCAAAATACCCACACAAAATAAAGAGTGGAGCTGAAGCTAAGAAATTG
CCTGGAGTAGGAACAAAAATTGCTGAAAAGATTGATGAGTTTTTAGCAACTGGAAAATTACGTAAACTGG
AAAAGATTCGGCAGGATGATACGAGTTCATCCATCAATTTCCTGACTCGAGTTAGTGGCATTGGTCCATC
TGCTGCAAGGAAGTTTGTAGATGAAGGAATTAAAACACTAGAAGATCTCAGAAAAAATGAAGATAAATTG
AACCATCATCAGCGAATTGGGCTGAAATATTTTGGGGACTTTGAAAAAAGAATTCCTCGTGAAGAGATGT
TACAAATGCAAGATATTGTACTAAATGAAGTTAAAAAAGTGGATTCTGAATACATTGCTACAGTCTGTGG
CAGTTTCAGAAGAGGTGCAGAGTCCAGTGGTGACATGGATGTTCTCCTGACCCATCCCAGCTTCACTTCA
GAATCAACCGCACAGCCAAAACTGTTACATCAGGTTGTGGAGCAGTTACAAAAGGTTCATTTTATCACAG
ATACCCTGTCAAAGGGTGAGACAAAGTTCATGGGTGTTTGCCAGCTTCCCAGTAAAAATGATGAAAAAGA
ATATCCACACAGAAGAATTGATATCAGGTTGATACCCAAAGATCAGTATTACTGTGGTGTTCTCTATTTC
ACTGGGAGTGATATTTTCAATAAGAATATGAGGGCTCATGCCCTAGAAAAGGGTTTCACAATCAATGAGT
ACACCATCCGTCCCCGGGGACGCACTGGACGTGCAGGAGAACCCCTGCCAGTGGATAGTGAAAAAGACAT
CTTTGATTACATCCAGTGGAAATACCGGGAACCCAAGGACCGGAGCGAATGAAAGGGTGGGCGCGCCGAC
CCAGCTTTCTTGTACAAAGTGGTTGATCTAGTTCTAGAGCGGCCGCGGATCCCGCCCCTCTCCCTCCCCC
CCCCCTAACGTTACTGGCCGAAGCCGCTTGGAATAAGGCCGGTGTGCGTTTGTCTATATGTTATTTTCCA
CCATATTGCCGTCTTTTGGCAATGTGAGGGCCCGGAAACCTGGCCCTGTCTTCTTGACGAGCATTCCTAG
GGGTCTTTCCCCTCTCGCCAAAGGAATGCAAGGTCTGTTGAATGTCGTGAAGGAAGCAGTTCCTCTGGAA
GCTTCTTGAAGACAAACAACGTCTGTAGCGACCCTTTGCAGGCAGCGGAACCCCCCACCTGGCGACAGGT
GCCTCTGCGGCCAAAAGCCACGTGTATAAGATACACCTGCAAAGGCGGCACAACCCCAGTGCCACGTTGT
GAGTTGGATAGTTGTGGAAAGAGTCAAATGGCTCTCCTCAAGCGTATTCAACAAGGGGCTGAAGGATGCC
CAGAAGGTACCCCATTGTATGGGATCTGATCTGGGGCCTCGGTGCACATGCTTTACATGTGTTTAGTCGA
GGTTAAAAAAACGTCTAGGCCCCCCGAACCACGGGGACGTGGTTTTCCTTTGAAAAACACGATGATAAGC
TTGCCACAACCCACAAGGAGACGACCTTCCATGACCGAGTACAAGCCCACGGTGCGCCTCGCCACCCGCG
ACGACGTCCCCCGGGCCGTACGCACCCTCGCCGCCGCGTTCGCCGACTACCCCGCCACGCGCCACACCGT
CGACCCGGACCGCCACATCGAGCGGGTCACCGAGCTGCAAGAACTCTTCCTCACGCGCGTCGGGCTCGAC
ATCGGCAAGGTGTGGGTCGCGGACGACGGCGCCGCGGTGGCGGTCTGGACCACGCCGGAGAGCGTCGAAG
CGGGGGCGGTGTTCGCCGAGATCGGCCCGCGCATGGCCGAGTTGAGCGGTTCCCGGCTGGCCGCGCAGCA
ACAGATGGAAGGCCTCCTGGCGCCGCACCGGCCCAAGGAGCCCGCGTGGTTCCTGGCCACCGTCGGCGTC
TCGCCCGACCACCAGGGCAAGGGTCTGGGCAGCGCCGTCGTGCTCCCCGGAGTGGAGGCGGCCGAGCGCG
CCGGGGTGCCCGCCTTCCTGGAGACCTCCGCGCCCCGCAACCTCCCCTTCTACGAGCGGCTCGGCTTCAC
CGTCACCGCCGACGTCGAGGTGCCCGAAGGACCGCGCACCTGGTGCATGACCCGCAAGCCCGGTGCCTAG
ACGCGTCTGGAACAATCAACCTCTGGATTACAAAATTTGTGAAAGATTGACTGGTATTCTTAACTATGTT
GCTCCTTTTACGCTATGTGGATACGCTGCTTTAATGCCTTTGTATCATGCTATTGCTTCCCGTATGGCTT
TCATTTTCTCCTCCTTGTATAAATCCTGGTTGCTGTCTCTTTATGAGGAGTTGTGGCCCGTTGTCAGGCA
ACGTGGCGTGGTGTGCACTGTGTTTGCTGACGCAACCCCCACTGGTTGGGGCATTGCCACCACCTGTCAG
CTCCTTTCCGGGACTTTCGCTTTCCCCCTCCCTATTGCCACGGCGGAACTCATCGCCGCCTGCCTTGCCC
GCTGCTGGACAGGGGCTCGGCTGTTGGGCACTGACAATTCCGTGGTGTTGTCGGGGAAGCTGACGTCCTT
TCCATGGCTGCTCGCCTGTGTTGCCACCTGGATTCTGCGCGGGACGTCCTTCTGCTACGTCCCTTCGGCC
CTCAATCCAGCGGACCTTCCTTCCCGCGGCCTGCTGCCGGCTCTGCGGCCTCTTCCGCGTCTTCGCCTTC
GCCCTCAGACGAGTCGGATCTCCCTTTGGGCCGCCTCCCCGCCTGGAATTAATTCTGCAGTCGAGACCTA
GAAAAACATGGAGCAATCACAAGTAGCAATACAGCAGCTACCAATGCTGATTGTGCCTGGCTAGAAGCAC
AAGAGGAGGAGGAGGTGGGTTTTCCAGTCACACCTCAGGTACCTTTAAGACCAATGACTTACAAGGCAGC
TGTAGATCTTAGCCACTTTTTAAAAGAAAAGAGGGGACTGGAAGGGCTAATTCACTCCCAACGAAGACAA
GATATCCTTGATCTGTGGATCTACCACACACAAGGCTACTTCCCTGATTAGCAGAACTACACACCAGGGC
CAGGGGTCAGATATCCACTGACCTTTGGATGGTGCTACAAGCTAGTACCAGTTGAGCCAGATAAGGTAGA
AGAGGCCAATAAAGGAGAGAACACCAGCTTGTTACACCCTGTGAGCCTGCATGGGATGGATGACCCGGAG
AGAGAAGTGTTAGAGTGGAGGTTTGACAGCCGCCTAGCATTTCATCACGTGGCCCGAGAGCTGCATCCGG
AGTACTTCAAGAACTGCTGATATCGAGCTTGCTACAAGGGACTTTCCGCTGGGGACTTTCCAGGGAGGCG
TGGCCTGGGCGGGACTGGGGAGTGGCGAGCCCTCAGATCCTGCATATAAGCAGCTGCTTTTTGCCTGTAC
TGGGTCTCTCTGGTTAGACCAGATCTGAGCCTGGGAGCTCTCTGGCTAACTAGGGAACCCACTGCTTAAG
CCTCAATAAAGCTTGCCTTGAGTGCTTCAAGTAGTGTGTGCCCGTCTGTTGTGTGACTCTGGTAACTAGA
GATCCCTCAGACCCTTTTAGTCAGTGTGGAAAATCTCTAGCAGTAGTAGTTCATGTCATCTTATTATTCA
GTATTTATAACTTGCAAAGAAATGAATATCAGAGAGTGAGAGGCCTTGACATTGCTAGCGTTTACCGTCG
ACCTCTAGCTAGAGCTTGGCGTAATCATGGTCATAGCTGTTTCCTGTGTGAAATTGTTATCCGCTCACAA
TTCCACACAACATACGAGCCGGAAGCATAAAGTGTAAAGCCTGGGGTGCCTAATGAGTGAGCTAACTCAC
ATTAATTGCGTTGCGCTCACTGCCCGCTTTCCAGTCGGGAAACCTGTCGTGCCAGCTGCATTAATGAATC
GGCCAACGCGCGGGGAGAGGCGGTTTGCGTATTGGGCGCTCTTCCGCTTCCTCGCTCACTGACTCGCTGC
GCTCGGTCGTTCGGCTGCGGCGAGCGGTATCAGCTCACTCAAAGGCGGTAATACGGTTATCCACAGAATC
AGGGGATAACGCAGGAAAGAACATGTGAGCAAAAGGCCAGCAAAAGGCCAGGAACCGTAAAAAGGCCGCG
TTGCTGGCGTTTTTCCATAGGCTCCGCCCCCCTGACGAGCATCACAAAAATCGACGCTCAAGTCAGAGGT
GGCGAAACCCGACAGGACTATAAAGATACCAGGCGTTTCCCCCTGGAAGCTCCCTCGTGCGCTCTCCTGT
TCCGACCCTGCCGCTTACCGGATACCTGTCCGCCTTTCTCCCTTCGGGAAGCGTGGCGCTTTCTCATAGC
TCACGCTGTAGGTATCTCAGTTCGGTGTAGGTCGTTCGCTCCAAGCTGGGCTGTGTGCACGAACCCCCCG
TTCAGCCCGACCGCTGCGCCTTATCCGGTAACTATCGTCTTGAGTCCAACCCGGTAAGACACGACTTATC
GCCACTGGCAGCAGCCACTGGTAACAGGATTAGCAGAGCGAGGTATGTAGGCGGTGCTACAGAGTTCTTG
AAGTGGTGGCCTAACTACGGCTACACTAGAAGAACAGTATTTGGTATCTGCGCTCTGCTGAAGCCAGTTA
CCTTCGGAAAAAGAGTTGGTAGCTCTTGATCCGGCAAACAAACCACCGCTGGTAGCGGTGGTTTTTTTGT
TTGCAAGCAGCAGATTACGCGCAGAAAAAAAGGATCTCAAGAAGATCCTTTGATCTTTTCTACGGGGTCT
GACGCTCAGTGGAACGAAAACTCACGTTAAGGGATTTTGGTCATGAGATTATCAAAAAGGATCTTCACCT
AGATCCTTTTAAATTAAAAATGAAGTTTTAAATCAATCTAAAGTATATATGAGTAAACTTGGTCTGACAG
TTACCAATGCTTAATCAGTGAGGCACCTATCTCAGCGATCTGTCTATTTCGTTCATCCATAGTTGCCTGA
CTCCCCGTCGTGTAGATAACTACGATACGGGAGGGCTTACCATCTGGCCCCAGTGCTGCAATGATACCGC
GAGACCCACGCTCACCGGCTCCAGATTTATCAGCAATAAACCAGCCAGCCGGAAGGGCCGAGCGCAGAAG
TGGTCCTGCAACTTTATCCGCCTCCATCCAGTCTATTAATTGTTGCCGGGAAGCTAGAGTAAGTAGTTCG
CCAGTTAATAGTTTGCGCAACGTTGTTGCCATTGCTACAGGCATCGTGGTGTCACGCTCGTCGTTTGGTA
TGGCTTCATTCAGCTCCGGTTCCCAACGATCAAGGCGAGTTACATGATCCCCCATGTTGTGCAAAAAAGC
GGTTAGCTCCTTCGGTCCTCCGATCGTTGTCAGAAGTAAGTTGGCCGCAGTGTTATCACTCATGGTTATG
GCAGCACTGCATAATTCTCTTACTGTCATGCCATCCGTAAGATGCTTTTCTGTGACTGGTGAGTACTCAA
CCAAGTCATTCTGAGAATAGTGTATGCGGCGACCGAGTTGCTCTTGCCCGGCGTCAATACGGGATAATAC
CGCGCCACATAGCAGAACTTTAAAAGTGCTCATCATTGGAAAACGTTCTTCGGGGCGAAAACTCTCAAGG
ATCTTACCGCTGTTGAGATCCAGTTCGATGTAACCCACTCGTGCACCCAACTGATCTTCAGCATCTTTTA
CTTTCACCAGCGTTTCTGGGTGAGCAAAAACAGGAAGGCAAAATGCCGCAAAAAAGGGAATAAGGGCGAC
ACGGAAATGTTGAATACTCATACTCTTCCTTTTTCAATATTATTGAAGCATTTATCAGGGTTATTGTCTC
ATGAGCGGATACATATTTGAATGTATTTAGAAAAATAAACAAATAGGGGTTCCGCGCACATTTCCCCGAA
AAGTGCCACCTGACGTCGACGGATCGGGAGATCAACTTGTTTATTGCAGCTTATAATGGTTACAAATAAA
GCAATAGCATCACAAATTTCACAAATAAAGCATTTTTTTCACTGCATTCTAGTTGTGGTTTGTCCAAACT
CATCAATGTATCTTATCATGTCTGGATCAACTGGATAACTCAAGCTAACCAAAATCATCCCAAACTTCCC
ACCCCATACCCTATTACCACTGCCAATTACCTGTGGTTTCATTTACTCTAAACCTGTGATTCCTCTGAAT
TATTTTCATTTTAAAGAAATTGTATTTGTTAAATATGTACTACAAACTTAGTAGTTGGAAGGGCTAATTC
ACTCCCAAAGAAGACAAGATATCCTTGATCTGTGGATCTACCACACACAAGGCTACTTCCCTGATTAGCA
GAACTACACACCAGGGCCAGGGGTCAGATATCCACTGACCTTTGGATGGTGCTACAAGCTAGTACCAGTT
GAGCCAGATAAGGTAGAAGAGGCCAATAAAGGAGAGAACACCAGCTTGTTACACCCTGTGAGCCTGCATG
GGATGGATGACCCGGAGAGAGAAGTGTTAGAGTGGAGGTTTGACAGCCGCCTAGCATTTCATCACGTGGC
CCGAGAGCTGCATCCGGAGTACTTCAAGAACTGCTGATATCGAGCTTGCTACAAGGGACTTTCCGCTGGG
GACTTTCCAGGGAGGCGTGGCCTGGGCGGGACTGGGGAGTGGCGAGCCCTCAGATCCTGCATATAAGCAG
CTGCTTTTTGCCTGTACTGGGTCTCTCTGGTTAGACCAGATCTGAGCCTGGGAGCTCTCTGGCTAACTAG
GGAACCCACTGCTTAAGCCTCAATAAAGCTTGCCTTGAGTGCTTCAAGTAGTGTGTGCCCGTCTGTTGTG
TGACTCTGGTAACTAGAGATCCCTCAGACCCTTTTAGTCAGTGTGGAAAATCTCTAGCA
